>Addgene plasmid #244749 | CL20_mEGFP_FOidr_197 | addgene full sequence | sequence record 488215 | Addgene NGS Result
AAAAAAAATCTAACCTCAAGTCAAGGCTTTTCTATGGAATAAGGAATGGACAGCAGGGGGCTGTTTCATA
TACTGATGACCTCTTTATAGCCAACCTTTGTTCATGGCAGCCAGCATATGGGCATATGTTGCCAAACTCT
AAACCAAATACTCATTCTGATGTTTTAAATGATTTGCCCTCCCATATGTCCTTCCGAGTGAGAGACACAA
AAAATTCCAACACACTATTGCAATGAAAATAAATTTCCTTTATTAGCCAGAAGTCAGATGCTCAAGGGGC
TTCATGATGTCCCCATAATTTTTGGCAGAGGGAAAAAGATCTGCTAGCTCGAGCAGCTGAAGCTTTATTG
AGGCTTAAGCAGTGGGTTCCCTAGTTAGCCAGAGAGCTCCCAGGCTCAGATCTGGTCTAACCAGAGAGAC
CCAGTACAGGCAAAAAGCAGATCTTGTCTTCTTTGGGAGTGAATTAGCCCTTCCAGTCCCCCCTTTTCTT
TTAAAAAGTGGCTAAGATCTACAGCTGCCTTGTAAGTCATTGGTCTTAAAGGTACCGTAATCTTATCTAG
AACCGGTTCAATCGCGAGGCTCCTGCTTAATCATTAACGGTGGAGGAAAGGACTGACTTGCCGCTGATCC
GACCATTGTATTATGTTCATACACAGGATCATGGTACTCTTGTTTAAATCCCTGTGGGGGGAACGGGATG
TTAGGTTCACTCATTTGGCGTTGGTACATCGGACGTCCCTCGCGCGGCATAGTGGGCAGCGGTGGGAATG
AATTACATGGCTCTGACAACTGACGACGAAAGCGATGATCCATCGGATATGACGAGTCAGGAATACTTTG
GGATGGTGGCAGATGGGCTGGAAAAGCGCGATCGGGCTTTGGTGTGTGGGTGCTGTTAGGACTGGCGTGG
TGCAGTGGTGATACTGGCGTGCTGGAGGGGGTAGGTGGGTTAGACGGGCGCATGCCTACTTGCGGTTTTT
GATCATAAGCCCGGGAAGCGGCCGCACTTCCCCCGGAGCCTCCGCTTCCGCCCTTGTACAGCTCGTCCAT
GCCGAGAGTGATCCCGGCGGCGGTCACGAACTCCAGCAGGACCATGTGATCGCGCTTCTCGTTGGGGTCT
TTGCTCAGCTTGGACTGGGTGCTCAGGTAGTGGTTGTCGGGCAGCAGCACGGGGCCGTCGCCGATGGGGG
TGTTCTGCTGGTAGTGGTCGGCGAGCTGCACGCTGCCGTCCTCGATGTTGTGGCGGATCTTGAAGTTCAC
CTTGATGCCGTTCTTCTGCTTGTCGGCCATGATATAGACGTTGTGGCTGTTGTAGTTGTACTCCAGCTTG
TGCCCCAGGATGTTGCCGTCCTCCTTGAAGTCGATGCCCTTCAGCTCGATGCGGTTCACCAGGGTGTCGC
CCTCGAACTTCACCTCGGCGCGGGTCTTGTAGTTGCCGTCGTCCTTGAAGAAGATGGTGCGCTCCTGGAC
GTAGCCTTCGGGCATGGCGGACTTGAAGAAGTCGTGCTGCTTCATGTGGTCGGGGTAGCGGCTGAAGCAC
TGCACGCCGTAGGTCAGGGTGGTCACGAGGGTGGGCCAGGGCACGGGCAGCTTGCCGGTGGTGCAGATGA
ACTTCAGGGTCAGCTTGCCGTAGGTGGCATCGCCCTCGCCCTCGCCGGACACGCTGAACTTGTGGCCGTT
TACGTCGCCGTCCAGCTCGACCAGGATGGGCACCACCCCGGTGAACAGCTCCTCGCCCTTGCTCACCATG
GTGGCGACCGGTGGATCCCGGGCCCGCGGTACCGTCGACTGCAGAATTCGGTTCACTAAACGAGCCCGGT
TCACTAAACGAGCTCTGCTTATATAGACCTCCCACCGTACACGCCTACCGCCCATTTGCGTCAATGGGGC
GGAGTTGTTACGACATTTTGGAAAGTCCCGTTGATTTTGGTGCCAAAACAAACTCCCATTGACGTCAATG
GGGTGGAGACTTGGAAATCCCCGTGAGTCAAACCGCTATCCACGCCCATTGATGTACTGCCAAAACCGCA
TCACCATGGTAATAGCGATGACTAATACGTAGATGTACTGCCAAGTAGGAAAGTCCCATAAGGTCATGTA
CTGGGCATAATGCCAGGCGGGCCATTTACCGTCATTGACGTCAATAGGGGGCGTACTTGGCATATGATAC
ACTTGATGTACTGCCAAGTGGGCAGTTTACCGTAAATACTCCACCCATTGACGTCAATGGAAAGTCCCTA
TTGGCGTTACTATGGGAACATACGTCATTATTGACGTCAATGGGCGGGGGTCGTTGGGCGGTCAGCCAGG
CGGGCCATTTACCGTAAGTTATGTAACGCGGAACTCCATATATGGGCTATGAACTAATGACCCCGTAATT
GATTACTATTAATAACTAGCACGCGTTCGAAGCTTGAGCTCGGTCCCCTCGGGGTTGGGAGGTGGGTCTG
AAACGATAATGGTGAATATCCCTGCCTAACTCTATTCACTATAGAAAGTACAGCAAAAACTATTCTTAAA
CCTACCAAGCCTCCTACTATCATTATGAATAATTTTATATACCACAGCCAATTTGTTATGTTAAACCAAT
TCCACAAACTTGCCCATTTATCTAATTCCAATAATTCTTGTTCATTCTTTTCTTGCTGGTTTTGCGATTC
TTCAATTAAGGAGTGTATTAAGCTTGTGTAATTGTTAATTTCTCTGTCCCACTCCATCCAGGTCGTGTGA
TTCCAAATCTGTTCCAGAGATTTATTACTCCAACTAGCATTCCAAGGCACAGCAGTGGTGCAAATGAGTT
TTCCAGAGCAACCCCAAATCCCCAGGAGCTGTTGATCCTTTAGGTATCTTTCCACAGCCAGGATTCTTGC
CTGGAGCTGCTTGATGCCCCAGACTGTGAGTTGCAACAGATGCTGTTGCGCCTCAATAGCCCTCAGCAAA
TTGTTCTGCTGCTGCACTATACCAGACAATAATTGTCTGGCCTGTACCGTCAGCGTCATTGACGCTGCGC
CCATAGTGCTTCCTGCTGCTCCCAAGAACCCAAGGAACAAAGCTCCTATTCCCACTGCTCTTTTTTCTCT
CTGCACCACTCTTCTCTTTGCCTTGGTGGGTGCTACTCCTAATGGTTCAATTTTTACTACTTTATATTTA
TATAATTCACTTCTCCAATTGTCCCTCATATCTCCTCCTTATGGTGTTTTACTAAACTTTTCCATGTTCT
AATCCTCATCCTGTCTACTTGCCACACAATCATCACCTGCCATCTGTTTTCCATAATCCCTAATGATCTT
TGCTTTTCTTCTTGGCACTACTTTTATGTCACTATTATCTTGTATTACTACTGCCCCTTCACCTTTCCAG
AGGAGCTTTGCTGGTCCTTTCCAAAGTGGATTTCTGCTGTCCCTGTAATAAACCCGAAAATTTTGAATTT
TTGTAATTTGTTTTTGTAATTCTTTAGTTTGTATGTCTGTTGCTATTATGTCTACTATTCTTTCCCCTGC
ACTGTACCCCCCAATCCCCCCTTTTCTTTTAAAATTGTGGATGAATACTGCCATTTGTACTGCTGTCTTA
AGATGTTCAGCCTGATCTCTTACCTGTCCTATAATTTTCTTTAATTCTTTATTCATAGATTCTACTACTC
CTTGACTTTGGGGATTGTAGGGAATTTCCAGGTCTGAAGATCCTGCTGCTTGCTGTGCTTTTTTCTTACT
TTTGTTTTGCTCTTCCTCTATCTTGTCTAAAGCTTCCTTGGTGTCTTTTATCTCTATCCTTTGATGCACA
CAATAGAGGGTTGCTACTGTATTATATAATGATCTAAGTTCTTCTGATCCTGTCTGAAGGGATGGTTGTA
GCTGTCCCAGTATTTGTCTACAGCCTTCTGATGTTTCTAACAGGCCAGTATTAACTGCGAATCGTTCTAG
CTCCCTGCTTGCCCATACTATATGTTTTAATTTATATTTTTTCTTTCCCCCTGGCCTTAACCGAATTTTT
TCCCATCGCGATCTAATTCTCCCCCGCTTAATACTGACGCTCTCGCACCCATCTCTCTCCTTCTAGCCTC
CGCTAGTCAAAATTTTTGGCGTACTCACCAGTCGCCGCCCCTCGCCTCTTGCCGTGCGCGCTTCAGCAAG
CCGAGTCCTGCGTCGAGAGAGCTCCTCTGGTTTCCCTTTCGCTTTCAAGTCCCTGTTCGGGCGCCACTGC
TAGAGATTTTCCACACTGACTAAAAGGGTCTGAGGGATCTCTAGTTACCAGAGTCACACAACAGACGGGC
ACACACTACTTGAAGCACTCAAGGCAAGCTTTATTGAGGCTTAAGCAGTGGGTTCCCTAGTTAGCCAGAG
AGCTCCCAGGCTCAGATCTGGTCTAACCAGAGAGACCCAGTACAGGCAAAAAGCAGCTGCTTATATGCAG
GATCTGAGGGCTCGCCACTCCCCAGTCCCGCCCAGGCCACGCCTCCCATGGTAATAGCGATGACTAATAC
GTAGATGTACTGCCAAGTAGGAAAGTCCCATAAGGTCATGTACTGGGCATAATGCCAGGCGGGCCATTTA
CCGTCATTGACGTCAATAGGGGGCGTACTTGGCATATGATACACTTGATGTACTGCCAAGTGGGCAGTTT
ACCGTAAATACTCCACCCATTGACGTCAATGGAAAGTCCCTATTGGCGTTACTATGGGAACATACGTCAT
TATTGACGTCAATGGGCGGGGGTCGTTGGGCGGTCAGCCAGGCGGGCCATTTACCGTAAGTTATGTAACG
CGGAACTCCATATATGGGCTATGAACTAATGACCCCGTAATTGATTACTATTAATAACTAGTCAATAATC
AATGTCGACCCAGGTGGCACTTTTCGGGGAAATGTGCGCGGAACCCCTATTTGTTTATTTTTCTAAATAC
ATTCAAATATGTATCCGCTCATGAGACAATAACCCTGATAAATGCTTCAATAATATTGAAAAAGGAAGAG
TATGAGTATTCAACATTTCCGTGTCGCCCTTATTCCCTTTTTTGCGGCATTTTGCCTTCCTGTTTTTGCT
CACCCAGAAACGCTGGTGAAAGTAAAAGATGCTGAAGATCAGTTGGGTGCACGAGTGGGTTACATCGAAC
TGGATCTCAACAGCGGTAAGATCCTTGAGAGTTTTCGCCCCGAAGAACGTTTTCCAATGATGAGCACTTT
TAAAGTTCTGCTATGTGGCGCGGTATTATCCCGTATTGACGCCGGGCAAGAGCAACTCGGTCGCCGCATA
CACTATTCTCAGAATGACTTGGTTGAGTACTCACCAGTCACAGAAAAGCATCTTACGGATGGCATGACAG
TAAGAGAATTATGCAGTGCTGCCATAACCATGAGTGATAACACTGCGGCCAACTTACTTCTGACAACGAT
CGGAGGACCGAAGGAGCTAACCGCTTTTTTGCACAACATGGGGGATCATGTAACTCGCCTTGATCGTTGG
GAACCGGAGCTGAATGAAGCCATACCAAACGACGAGCGTGACACCACGATGCCTGTAGCAATGGCAACAA
CGTTGCGCAAACTATTAACTGGCGAACTACTTACTCTAGCTTCCCGGCAACAATTAATAGACTGGATGGA
GGCGGATAAAGTTGCAGGACCACTTCTGCGCTCGGCCCTTCCGGCTGGCTGGTTTATTGCTGATAAATCT
GGAGCCGGTGAGCGTGGGTCTCGCGGTATCATTGCAGCACTGGGGCCAGATGGTAAGCCCTCCCGTATCG
TAGTTATCTACACGACGGGGAGTCAGGCAACTATGGATGAACGAAATAGACAGATCGCTGAGATAGGTGC
CTCACTGATTAAGCATTGGTAACTGTCAGACCAAGTTTACTCATATATACTTTAGATTGATTTAAAACTT
CATTTTTAATTTAAAAGGATCTAGGTGAAGATCCTTTTTGATAATCTCATGACCAAAATCCCTTAACGTG
AGTTTTCGTTCCACTGAGCGTCAGACCCCGTAGAAAAGATCAAAGGATCTTCTTGAGATCCTTTTTTTCT
GCGCGTAATCTGCTGCTTGCAAACAAAAAAACCACCGCTACCAGCGGTGGTTTGTTTGCCGGATCAAGAG
CTACCAACTCTTTTTCCGAAGGTAACTGGCTTCAGCAGAGCGCAGATACCAAATACTGTTCTTCTAGTGT
AGCCGTAGTTAGGCCACCACTTCAAGAACTCTGTAGCACCGCCTACATACCTCGCTCTGCTAATCCTGTT
ACCAGTGGCTGCTGCCAGTGGCGATAAGTCGTGTCTTACCGGGTTGGACTCAAGACGATAGTTACCGGAT
AAGGCGCAGCGGTCGGGCTGAACGGGGGGTTCGTGCACACAGCCCAGCTTGGAGCGAACGACCTACACCG
AACTGAGATACCTACAGCGTGAGCTATGAGAAAGCGCCACGCTTCCCGAAGGGAGAAAGGCGGACAGGTA
TCCGGTAAGCGGCAGGGTCGGAACAGGAGAGCGCACGAGGGAGCTTCCAGGGGGAAACGCCTGGTATCTT
TATAGTCCTGTCGGGTTTCGCCACCTCTGACTTGAGCGTCGATTTTTGTGATGCTCGTCAGGGGGGCGGA
GCCTATGGAAAAACGCCAGCAACGCGGCCTTTTTACGGTTCCTGGCCTTTTGCTGGCCTTTTGCTCACAT
GTTCTTTCCTGCGTTATCCCCTGATTCTGTGGATAACCGTATTACCGCCTTTGAGTGAGCTGATACCGCT
CGCCGCAGCCGAACGACCGAGCGCAGCGAGTCAGTGAGCGAGGAAGCGGAAGAGCGCCCAATACGCAAAC
CGCCTCTCCCCGCGCGTTGGCCGATTCATTAATGCAGCGGATCCAGACATGATAAGATACATTGATGAGT
TTGGACAAACCACAACTAGAATGCAGTGAAAAAAATGCTTTATTTGTGAAATTTGTGATGCTATTGCTTT
ATTTGTAACCATTATAAGCTGCAATAAACAAGTTAGCTTTTTGCAAAAGCCTAGGCCTCCAAAAAAGCCT
CCTCACTACTTCTGGAATAGCTCAGAGGCCGAGGCGGCCTCGGCCTCTGCATAAATAAAAAAAATTAGTC
AGCCATGGGGCGGAGAATGGGCGGAACTGGGCGGAGTTAGGGGCGGGATGGGCGGAGTTAGGGGCGGGAC
TATGGTTGCTGACTAATTGAGATGCGGATCCGCTGGCACGACAGGTTTCCCGACTGGAAAGCGGGCAGTG
AGCGCAACGCAATTAATGTGAGTTAGCTCACTCATTAGGCACCCCAGGCTTTACACTTTATGCTTCCGGC
TCGTATGTTGTGTGGAATTGTGAGCGGATAACAATTTCACACAGGAAACAGCTATGACCATGATTACGCC
AAGCTTGGGCTGCAGGTCGAGGGATCTCCATAAGAGAAGAGGGACAGCTATGACTGGGAGTAGTCAGGAG
AGGAGGAAAAATCTGGCTAGTAAAACATGTAAGGAAAATTTTAGGGATGTTAAAGAAAAAAATAACACAA
AACAAAATAT
Features (pLannotate 1.2.2; 29 found; start..end, strand, type, name):
    199..254     -  polyA_signal   β-globin poly(A) signal: rabbit β-globin polyadenylation signal (Gil and Proudfoot, 1987)
    340..475     -  LTR            3' LTR (ΔU3) (fragment): self-inactivating 3' long terminal repeat (LTR) from HIV-1
    477..545     -  CDS            nef (fragment): NEF_HV1Z2 - Experimental evidence at protein level: Swiss-Prot protein existence level 1. Extracellular Nef protein targets CD4(+) T-lymphocytes for apoptosis by interacting with CXCR4 surface receptors. From Human immunodeficiency virus type 1 group M subtype D (isolate Z2/CDC-Z34) (HIV-1).
    571..990     -  CDS            ETV1 (fragment): ETV1_HUMAN - Also known as ER81. Experimental evidence at protein level: Swiss-Prot protein existence level 1. Transcriptional activator that binds to DNA sequences containing the consensus pentanucleotide 5'-CGGA[AT]-3'. From Homo sapiens (Human).
   1033..1749    -  CDS            mEGFP: mEGFP is a basic (constitutively fluorescent) green fluorescent protein published in 2002, derived from Aequorea victoria. It has moderate acid sensitivity.
   1763..1800    -  misc_feature   MCS (fragment): multiple cloning site
   1799..1815    -  promoter       tight TRE promoter (fragment): Tet-responsive promoter PTight, consisting of seven tet operator sequences followed by the minimal CMV promoter
   1831..2034    -  promoter       CMV promoter: human cytomegalovirus (CMV) immediate early promoter
   2035..2338    -  enhancer       CMV enhancer: human cytomegalovirus immediate early enhancer
   2406..2422    -  misc_feature   MCS (fragment): multiple cloning site
   2422..2447    -  CDS            Rev (fragment): human immunodeficiency virus 1 (HIV-1) Rev protein; rev; enhances nuclear export of unspliced and incompletely spliced viral mRNAs
   2824..3057    -  misc_feature   RRE: The Rev response element (RRE) of HIV-1 allows for Rev-dependent mRNA export from the nucleus to the cytoplasm.
   3191..3274    -  CDS            vif (fragment): VIF_HV1BR - Experimental evidence at protein level: Swiss-Prot protein existence level 1. Counteracts the innate antiviral activity of host APOBEC3F and APOBEC3G. Forms a complex with host APOBEC3F and APOBEC3G thus preventing the entry of these lethally hypermutating enzymes into progeny virions. Recruits an active E3 ubiquitin ligase complex composed of elongin BC, CUL5, and RBX2 to induce polyubiquitination of APOBEC3G and APOBEC3F. In turn, they are directed to the 26S proteasome for degradation. Vif interaction with APOBEC3G also blocks its cytidine deaminase activity in a proteasome-inde
   3417..3534    -  misc_feature   cPPT/CTS: central polypurine tract and central termination sequence of HIV-1
   3683..4042    -  CDS            HIV-1 gag (fragment): gag protein from human immunodeficiency virus 1; gag
   4026..4151    -  misc_feature   HIV-1 Ψ: packaging signal of human immunodeficiency virus type 1
   4198..4455    -  LTR            5' LTR (truncated): truncated 5' long terminal repeat (LTR) from HIV-1
   4457..4836    -  enhancer       CMV enhancer: human cytomegalovirus immediate early enhancer
   4867..4971    +  promoter       AmpR promoter: bla
   4972..5832    +  CDS            AmpR: β-lactamase; bla; confers resistance to ampicillin, carbenicillin, and related antibiotics
   6003..6591    +  rep_origin     ori: high-copy-number ColE1/pMB1/pBR322/pUC origin of replication
   6774..6828    +  CDS            lacI (fragment): lac repressor; lacI; The lac repressor binds to the lac operator to inhibit transcription in E. coli. This inhibition can be relieved by adding lactose or isopropyl-β-D-thiogalactopyranoside (IPTG).
   6830..6964    -  polyA_signal   SV40 poly(A) signal: SV40 polyadenylation signal
   6984..7119    -  rep_origin     SV40 ori: SV40 origin of replication
   7143..7165    -  promoter       SV40 promoter (fragment): SV40 enhancer and early promoter
   7172..7211    +  CDS            lacI (fragment): lac repressor; lacI; The lac repressor binds to the lac operator to inhibit transcription in E. coli. This inhibition can be relieved by adding lactose or isopropyl-β-D-thiogalactopyranoside (IPTG).
   7224..7245    +  protein_bind   CAP binding site: CAP binding activates transcription in the presence of cAMP. E. coli catabolite activator protein
   7260..7290    +  promoter       lac promoter: promoter for the E. coli lac operon
   7298..7314    +  protein_bind   lac operator: The lac repressor binds to the lac operator to inhibit transcription in E. coli. This inhibition can be relieved by adding lactose or isopropyl-β-D-thiogalactopyranoside (IPTG). lac repressor encoded by lacI
