[The description below was written by a language model from this plasmid's Addgene catalogue record and pLannotate feature annotations shown in this document.]
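Description:
CL20_mEGFP_FOidr_197 is a mammalian expression plasmid built on the CL20 backbone. The catalogue lists it only as a mammalian expression vector, but the feature table shows the architecture of a self-inactivating HIV-1 lentiviral transfer vector. A CMV enhancer is fused to a truncated 5' LTR, so genomic RNA can be transcribed in packaging cells without Tat. This is followed by the Ψ packaging signal with a gag fragment, the cPPT/CTS, the Rev response element for Rev-dependent nuclear export, and a ΔU3 3' LTR backed by a rabbit β-globin polyadenylation signal. Short annotated fragments of vif, rev and nef appear to be residual viral sequence rather than functional genes. The plasmid is maintained in E. coli at high copy through a ColE1/pUC-type origin with ampicillin selection. An SV40 origin and poly(A) signal also sit in the backbone. No mammalian selection marker is annotated.

The payload is an internal cassette in which the CMV enhancer and immediate-early promoter drive monomeric EGFP fused to the N terminus of FOidr_197. This is an unmutated intrinsically disordered region derived from the human oncogenic fusion protein TMPRSS2_ETV1. The depositor comment suggests that it spans residues 63 to 202 of the fusion, and the annotation maps the roughly 420 nt insert to ETV1 sequence. A very short hit to a Tet-responsive promoter probably reflects shared minimal CMV sequence, not inducible control.

The construct is intended to express the fluorescently tagged IDR in mammalian cells, by transfection or potentially by lentiviral transduction. The associated study examined protein condensate formation and its links to RNA biology, which suggests the mEGFP tag is used to image the IDR's localisation and condensate behaviour in live cells.
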