Addgene plasmid #244749: CL20_mEGFP_FOidr_197
Purpose: Express mEGFP-tagged intrinsically disordered protein (IDR), FOidr_197, derived from human fusion protein TMPRSS2_ETV1
Depositing lab: Richard Kriwacki. Depositing organization: St. Jude Children's Research Hospital. Publication: Proteome-wide computational analyses reveal links between protein condensate formation and RNA biology. Maiti S, Tripathi S, Baggett DW, Phillips AH, Park CG, Wang J, Wahiduzzaman, Freyaldenhoven WT, Kinger S, Pioso BJ, Bollinger JC, Somjee R, Lang B, Babu MM, Kriwacki RW. Sci Adv. 2025 Dec 5;11(49):eady1420. doi: 10.1126/sciadv.ady1420. Epub 2025 Dec 3. PubMed 41337585.
Backbone
  Vector backbone: CL20
  Vector type: Mammalian Expression
Growth in bacteria
  Bacterial resistance: Ampicillin, 100 μg/mL
  Growth temperature: 37°C
  Growth strain: NEB Stable
  Copy number: High Copy
Gene/Insert
  Gene/Insert name: FOidr_197
  Species: H. sapiens (human)
  Mutation: Unmutated
  Tag / fusion protein: monomeric EGFP (N terminal on insert)
  Cloning method: Restriction Enzyme; 5′ cloning site Unknown (unknown if destroyed)
Terms and licenses: Academic/Nonprofit Terms; Industry Terms: Not Available to Industry
Depositor comments: TMPRSS2_ETV1_63_202
How to cite: CL20_mEGFP_FOidr_197 was a gift from Richard Kriwacki (Addgene plasmid # 244749 ; http://n2t.net/addgene:244749 ; RRID:Addgene_244749)
